Addgene plasmid #174380: pRV∆G-NPEST-4Cre
Purpose: Rabies vector for expressing Cre recombinase and N gene with PEST domain
Depositing lab: Ian Wickersham. Depositing organization: Massachusetts Institute of Technology. Publication: "Self-inactivating" rabies viruses are susceptible to loss of their intended attenuating modification. Jin L, Matsuyama M, Sullivan HA, Zhu M, Lavin TK, Hou Y, Lea NE, Pruner MT, Dam Ferdinez ML, Wickersham IR. Proc Natl Acad Sci U S A. 2023 Feb 14;120(7):e2023481120. doi: 10.1073/pnas.2023481120. Epub 2023 Feb 6. PubMed 37053554.
Backbone
  Vector backbone: pRVdG
  Total vector size (bp): 15000
  Vector type: Rabies
Growth in bacteria
  Bacterial resistance: Ampicillin, 100 μg/mL
  Growth temperature: 37°C
  Growth strain: DH5alpha
  Copy number: Low Copy
Gene/Insert
  Gene/Insert name: Cre recombinase
Terms and licenses: Academic/Nonprofit Terms; Industry Terms: Not Available to Industry
Depositor comments: Please visit https://www.biorxiv.org/content/10.1101/550640v6 for bioRxiv preprint.
How to cite: pRV∆G-NPEST-4Cre was a gift from Ian Wickersham (Addgene plasmid # 174380 ; http://n2t.net/addgene:174380 ; RRID:Addgene_174380)
