[The description below was written by a language model from this plasmid's Addgene catalogue record and pLannotate feature annotations shown in this document.]
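Description:
pRV∆G-NPEST-4Cre is a rabies virus genome (cDNA) plasmid of about 15 kb, built on the pRVdG backbone and used to rescue a glycoprotein-deleted (∆G) rabies vector from cloned DNA. The bacterial portion is pBluescript-like, with a ColE1/pUC-type origin, an f1 origin, remnants of the lac/lacZα region and multiple cloning site, and an ampicillin resistance gene for selection in E. coli. The catalogue lists the plasmid as low copy despite the origin type.

The viral cassette is driven by the CMV enhancer and promoter, with a T7 promoter immediately downstream, so the antigenome transcript could be made by either cellular Pol II or T7 polymerase. A hammerhead ribozyme at the 5' end and a hepatitis delta virus ribozyme at the 3' end, followed by a T7 terminator, trim the transcript to exact viral genome ends, which is needed for encapsidation and replication. Within these boundaries lie the SAD B19-strain genes N, P, M and L in their natural order. No G gene is annotated, and Cre recombinase occupies the position between M and L, consistent with the "∆G" and "4Cre" in the name.

Immediately after the N open reading frame is a short segment matching the mouse ornithine decarboxylase degradation domain of destabilized fluorescent proteins. This corresponds to the PEST domain that the record says is attached to the nucleoprotein, and it is intended to destabilize N. The associated publication concerns "self-inactivating" rabies viruses and their tendency to lose this attenuating modification. The construct therefore serves to produce and evaluate such a virus, whose Cre payload can recombine loxP-flanked sequences in infected cells.
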