Features (pLannotate 1.2.2; 26 found; start..end, strand, type, name):
      1..204     +  promoter       CMV promoter: human cytomegalovirus (CMV) immediate early promoter
    200..233     +  LTR            5' LTR (truncated) (fragment): truncated 5' long terminal repeat (LTR) from HIV-1
    249..267     +  promoter       T7 promoter: promoter for bacteriophage T7 RNA polymerase
    293..318     +  misc_RNA       sTRSV HHRz (fragment): hammerhead ribozyme from the tobacco ringspot virus satellite RNA (Khvorova et al., 2003)
    404..1753    +  CDS            N: NCAP_RABVS - Experimental evidence at protein level: Swiss-Prot protein existence level 1. Encapsidates the genome in a ratio of one protein N per nine ribonucleotides, protecting it from nucleases. If expressed without protein P it binds non-specifically RNA and therefore can bind it's own mRNA. Interaction with protein P abolishes any non-specific RNA binding, and prevents phosphorylation. The soluble N-P complex encapsidates specifically the genomic RNA, with protein N protecting the genome like a pearl necklace. The encapsidated genomic RNA is termed the nucleocapsid (NC) and serves as tem
   1792..1914    +  CDS            d2EYFP (fragment): EYFP destabilized by residues 422-461 of mouse ornithine decarboxylase, giving an in vivo half-life of ~2 hours mammalian codon-optimized
   2006..2896    +  CDS            P: PHOSP_RABVS - Experimental evidence at protein level: Swiss-Prot protein existence level 1. Non catalytic polymerase cofactor and regulatory protein that plays a role in viral transcription and replication. Stabilizes the RNA polymerase L to the N-RNA template and binds the soluble protein N, preventing it from encapsidating non-genomic RNA. Also inhibits host IFN-alpha and IFN-beta signaling by binding and retaining phosphorylated STAT1 in the cytoplasm or by inhibiting the DNA binding of STAT1 in the nucleus. Might be involved, through interaction with host dynein, in intracellular microtubu
   2988..3593    +  CDS            M: MATRX_RABVS - Experimental evidence at protein level: Swiss-Prot protein existence level 1. Plays a major role in assembly, budding and uncoating of virion after membrane fusion (PubMed:33208464). Completely covers the ribonucleoprotein coil and keep it in condensed bullet-shaped form. Inhibits viral transcription and stimulates replication. Plays a major role in early induction of TRAIL-mediated apoptosis in infected neurons (PubMed:12771432, PubMed:9847327). From Rabies virus (strain SAD B19) (RABV).
   3844..4869    +  CDS            cre: RECR_BPP1 - Experimental evidence at protein level: Swiss-Prot protein existence level 1. Catalyzes site-specific recombination between two 34-base- pair LOXP sites. Its role is to maintain the phage genome as a monomeric unit-copy plasmid in the lysogenic state. From Escherichia phage P1 (Bacteriophage P1).
   4980..11360   +  CDS            L: L_RABVS - Experimental evidence at protein level: Swiss-Prot protein existence level 1. RNA-directed RNA polymerase that catalyzes the replication of viral genomic RNA. The template is composed of the viral RNA tightly encapsidated by the nucleoprotein (N). The replicase mode is dependent on intracellular N protein concentration. In this mode, the polymerase replicates the whole viral genome without recognizing transcriptional signals, and the replicated genome is not caped or polyadenylated. From Rabies virus (strain SAD B19) (RABV).
  11492..11584   +  ncRNA          HDV ribozyme: Accession: RF00094 - Hepatitis delta virus ribozyme
  11591..11640   +  CDS            SET1 (fragment): solubility-enhancement tag derived from T7 phage gene 10B
  11648..11695   +  terminator     T7 terminator: transcription terminator for bacteriophage T7 RNA polymerase
  11717..11758   -  misc_feature   MCS (fragment): pBluescript multiple cloning site
  11771..11789   -  promoter       T3 promoter: promoter for bacteriophage T3 RNA polymerase
  11832..11854   -  protein_bind   lac operator (fragment): The lac repressor binds to the lac operator to inhibit transcription in E. coli. This inhibition can be relieved by adding lactose or isopropyl-β-D-thiogalactopyranoside (IPTG). lac repressor encoded by lacI
  11858..11888   -  promoter       lac promoter: promoter for the E. coli lac operon
  11903..11924   -  protein_bind   CAP binding site: CAP binding activates transcription in the presence of cAMP. E. coli catabolite activator protein
  11937..12029   -  CDS            lacI (fragment): lac repressor; lacI; The lac repressor binds to the lac operator to inhibit transcription in E. coli. This inhibition can be relieved by adding lactose or isopropyl-β-D-thiogalactopyranoside (IPTG).
  12212..12800   -  rep_origin     ori: high-copy-number ColE1/pMB1/pBR322/pUC origin of replication
  12971..13831   -  CDS            AmpR: β-lactamase; bla; confers resistance to ampicillin, carbenicillin, and related antibiotics
  13832..13936   -  promoter       AmpR promoter: bla
  13963..14321   +  rep_origin     f1 ori (sequence partly withheld): f1 bacteriophage origin of replication; arrow indicates direction of (+) strand synthesis
  14423..14578   -  CDS            lacZα (fragment): LacZα fragment of β-galactosidase; lacZ fragment
  14584..14612   -  misc_feature   MCS (fragment): pBluescript multiple cloning site
  14618..14997   +  enhancer       CMV enhancer: human cytomegalovirus immediate early enhancer
>Addgene plasmid #174380 | pRV∆G-NPEST-4Cre | addgene full sequence | sequence record 343145 | Addgene NGS Result
GTGATGCGGTTTTGGCAGTACATCAATGGGCGTGGATAGCGGTTTGACTCACGGGGATTTCCAAGTCTCC
ACCCCATTGACGTCAATGGGAGTTTGTTTTGGCACCAAAATCAACGGGACTTTCCAAAATGTCGTAACAA
CTCCGCCCCATTGACGCAAATGGGCGGTAGGCGTGTACGGTGGGAGGTCTATATAAGCAGAGCTCTCTGG
CTAACTAGAGAACCCACTGCTTACTGGCTTATCGAAATTAATACGACTCACTATAGGGAGACCCAAGCTG
GCTAGATTAAGCGTCTGATGAGTCCGTGAGGACGAAACCCGGCGTACCGGGTCACGCTTAACAACCAGAT
CAAAGAAAAAACAGACATTGTCAATTGCAAAGCAAAAATGTAACACCCCTACAATGGATGCCGACAAGAT
TGTATTCAAAGTCAATAATCAGGTGGTCTCTTTGAAGCCTGAGATTATCGTGGATCAATATGAGTACAAG
TACCCTGCCATCAAAGATTTGAAAAAGCCCTGTATAACCCTAGGAAAGGCTCCCGATTTAAATAAAGCAT
ACAAGTCAGTTTTGTCAGGCATGAGCGCCGCCAAACTTAATCCTGACGATGTATGTTCCTATTTGGCAGC
GGCAATGCAGTTTTTTGAGGGGACATGTCCGGAAGACTGGACCAGCTATGGAATTGTGATTGCACGAAAA
GGAGATAAGATCACCCCAGGTTCTCTGGTGGAGATAAAACGTACTGATGTAGAAGGGAATTGGGCTCTGA
CAGGAGGCATGGAACTGACAAGAGACCCCACTGTCCCTGAGCATGCGTCCTTAGTCGGTCTTCTCTTGAG
TCTGTATAGGTTGAGCAAAATATCCGGGCAAAACACTGGTAACTATAAGACAAACATTGCAGACAGGATA
GAGCAGATTTTTGAGACAGCCCCTTTTGTTAAAATCGTGGAACACCATACTCTAATGACAACTCACAAAA
TGTGTGCTAATTGGAGTACTATACCAAACTTCAGATTTTTGGCCGGAACCTATGACATGTTTTTCTCCCG
GATTGAGCATCTATATTCAGCAATCAGAGTGGGCACAGTTGTCACTGCTTATGAAGACTGTTCAGGACTG
GTATCATTTACTGGGTTCATAAAACAAATCAATCTCACCGCTAGAGAGGCAATACTATATTTCTTCCACA
AGAACTTTGAGGAAGAGATAAGAAGAATGTTTGAGCCAGGGCAGGAGACAGCTGTTCCTCACTCTTATTT
CATCCACTTCCGTTCACTAGGCTTGAGTGGGAAATCTCCTTATTCATCAAATGCTGTTGGTCACGTGTTC
AATCTCATTCACTTTGTAGGATGCTATATGGGTCAAGTCAGATCCCTAAATGCAACGGTTATTGCTGCAT
GTGCTCCTCATGAAATGTCTGTTCTAGGGGGCTATCTGGGAGAGGAATTCTTCGGGAAAGGGACATTTGA
AAGAAGATTCTTCAGAGATGAGAAAGAACTTCAAGAATACGAGGCGGCTGAACTGACAAAGACTGACGTA
GCACTGGCAGATGATGGAACTGTCAACTCTGACGACGAGGACTACTTTTCAGGTGAAACCAGAAGTCCGG
AGGCTGTTTATACTCGAATCATGATGAATGGAGGTCGACTAAAGAGATCTCACATACGGAGATATGTCTC
AGTCAGTTCCAATCATCAAGCCCGTCCAAACTCATTCGCCGAGTTTCTAAACAAGACATATAGTAGTGAC
AGTGGTTCCGGCGAGAACCTCTACTTCCAAAGTGGCTCCGGTAGCCATGGCTTCCCGCCGGAGGTGGAGG
AGCAGGATGATGGCACGCTGCCCATGTCTTGTGCCCAGGAGAGCGGGATGGACCGTCACCCTGCAGCCTG
TGCTTCTGCTAGGATCAATGTGTAAGAAGTTGAATAACAAAATGCCGGAAATCTACGGATTGTGTATATC
CATCATGAAAAAAACTAACACCCCTCCTTTCGAACCATCCCAAACATGAGCAAGATCTTTGTCAATCCTA
GTGCTATTAGAGCCGGTCTGGCCGATCTTGAGATGGCTGAAGAAACTGTTGATCTGATCAATAGAAATAT
CGAAGACAATCAGGCTCATCTCCAAGGGGAACCCATAGAGGTGGACAATCTCCCTGAGGATATGGGGCGA
CTTCACCTGGATGATGGAAAATCGCCCAACCATGGTGAGATAGCCAAGGTGGGAGAAGGCAAGTATCGAG
AGGACTTTCAGATGGATGAAGGAGAGGATCCTAGCTTCCTGTTCCAGTCATACCTGGAAAATGTTGGAGT
CCAAATAGTCAGACAAATGAGGTCAGGAGAGAGATTTCTCAAGATATGGTCACAGACCGTAGAAGAGATT
ATATCCTATGTCGCGGTCAACTTTCCCAACCCTCCAGGAAAGTCTTCAGAGGATAAATCAACCCAGACTA
CTGGCCGAGAGCTCAAGAAGGAGACAACACCCACTCCTTCTCAGAGAGAAAGCCAATCATCGAAAGCCAG
GATGGCGGCTCAAATTGCTTCTGGCCCTCCAGCCCTTGAATGGTCGGCTACCAATGAAGAGGATGATCTA
TCAGTGGAGGCTGAGATCGCTCACCAGATTGCAGAAAGTTTCTCCAAAAAATATAAGTTTCCCTCTCGAT
CCTCAGGGATACTCTTGTATAATTTTGAGCAATTGAAAATGAACCTTGATGATATAGTTAAAGAGGCAAA
AAATGTACCAGGTGTGACCCGTTTAGCCCATGACGGGTCCAAACTCCCCCTAAGATGTGTACTGGGATGG
GTCGCTTTGGCCAACTCTAAGAAATTCCAGTTGTTAGTCGAATCCGACAAGCTGAGTAAAATCATGCAAG
ATGACTTGAATCGCTATACATCTTGCTAACCGAACCTCTCCCCTCAGTCCCTCTAGACAATAAAATCCGA
GATGTCCCAAAGTCAACATGAAAAAAACAGGCAACACCACTGATAAAATGAACCTCCTACGTAAGATAGT
GAAAAACCGCAGGGACGAGGACACTCAAAAATCCTCTCCCGCGTCAGCCCCTCTGGATGACGATGACTTG
TGGCTTCCACCCCCTGAATACGTCCCGCTGAAAGAACTTACAGGCAAGAAGAACATGAGGAACTTTTGTA
TCAACGGAAGGGTTAAAGTGTGTAGCCCGAATGGTTACTCGTTCAGGATCCTGCGGCACATTCTGAAATC
ATTCGACGAGATATATTCTGGGAATCATAGGATGATCGGGTTAGTCAAAGTGGTTATTGGACTGGCTTTG
TCAGGATCTCCAGTCCCTGAGGGCCTGAACTGGGTATACAAATTGAGGAGAACCTTTATCTTCCAGTGGG
CTGATTCCAGGGGCCCTCTTGAAGGGGAGGAGTTGGAATACTCTCAGGAGATCACTTGGGATGATGATAC
TGAGTTCGTCGGATTGCAAATAAGAGTGATTGCAAAACAGTGTCATATCCAGGGCAGAGTCTGGTGTATC
AACATGAACCCGAGAGCATGTCAACTATGGTCTGACATGTCTCTTCAGACACAAAGGTCCGAAGAGGACA
AAGATTCCTCTCTGCTTCTAGAATAATCAGATTATATCCCGCAAATTTATCACTTGTTTACCTCTGGAGG
AGAGAACATATGGGCTCAACTCCAACCCTTGGGAGCAATATAACAAAAAACATGTTATGGTGCCATTAAA
CCGCTGCATTTCATCAAAGTCAAGTTGATTACCTTTACATTTTGATCCTCTTGGATGTGAAAAAAACTAT
TAACATCCCTCAAAAGACCCCGGGAAAGCCGCCACCATGGTGCCCAAGAAGAAGAGGAAGGTGAGCAACC
TGCTGACCGTGCACCAGAACCTGCCCGCCCTGCCCGTGGACGCCACCAGCGACGAGGTGCGCAAGAACCT
GATGGACATGTTCCGCGACCGCCAGGCCTTCAGCGAGCACACCTGGAAGATGCTGCTGAGCGTGTGCCGC
AGCTGGGCCGCCTGGTGCAAGCTGAACAACCGCAAGTGGTTCCCCGCCGAGCCCGAGGACGTGCGCGACT
ACCTGCTGTACCTGCAGGCCCGCGGCCTGGCCGTGAAGACCATCCAGCAGCACCTGGGCCAGCTGAACAT
GCTGCACCGCCGCAGCGGCCTGCCCCGCCCCAGCGACAGCAACGCCGTGAGCCTGGTGATGCGCCGCATC
CGCAAGGAGAACGTGGACGCCGGCGAGCGCGCCAAGCAGGCCCTGGCCTTCGAGCGCACCGACTTCGACC
AGGTGCGCAGCCTGATGGAGAACAGCGACCGCTGCCAGGACATCCGCAACCTGGCCTTCCTGGGCATCGC
CTACAACACCCTGCTGCGCATCGCCGAGATCGCCCGCATCCGCGTGAAGGACATCAGCCGCACCGACGGC
GGCCGCATGCTGATCCACATCGGCCGCACCAAGACCCTGGTGAGCACCGCCGGCGTGGAGAAGGCCCTGA
GCCTGGGCGTGACCAAGCTGGTGGAGCGCTGGATCAGCGTGAGCGGCGTGGCCGACGACCCCAACAACTA
CCTGTTCTGCCGCGTGCGCAAGAACGGCGTGGCCGCCCCCAGCGCCACCAGCCAGCTGAGCACCCGGGCC
CTGGAGGGCATCTTCGAGGCCACCCACCGCCTGATCTACGGCGCCAAGGACGACAGCGGCCAGCGCTACC
TGGCCTGGAGCGGCCACAGCGCCCGCGTGGGCGCCGCCCGCGACATGGCCCGCGCCGGCGTGAGCATCCC
CGAGATCATGCAGGCCGGCGGCTGGACCAACGTGAACATCGTGATGAACTACATCCGCAACCTGGACAGC
GAGACCGGCGCCATGGTGCGCCTGCTGGAGGACGGCGACTGATGAGCTAGCTTATAAAGTGCTGGGTCAT
CTAAGCTTTTCAGTCGAGAAAAAAACATTAGATCAGAAGAACAACTGGCAACACTTCTCAACCTGAGACT
TACTTCAAGATGCTCGATCCTGGAGAGGTCTATGATGACCCTATTGACCCAATCGAGTTAGAGGCTGAAC
CCAGAGGAACCCCCATTGTCCCCAACATCTTGAGGAACTCTGACTACAATCTCAACTCTCCTTTGATAGA
AGATCCTGCTAGACTAATGTTAGAATGGTTAAAAACAGGGAATAGACCTTATCGGATGACTCTAACAGAC
AATTGCTCCAGGTCTTTCAGAGTTTTGAAAGATTATTTCAAGAAGGTAGATTTGGGTTCTCTCAAGGTGG
GCGGAATGGCTGCACAGTCAATGATTTCTCTCTGGTTATATGGTGCCCACTCTGAATCCAACAGGAGCCG
GAGATGTATAACAGACTTGGCCCATTTCTATTCCAAGTCGTCCCCCATAGAGAAGCTGTTGAATCTCACG
CTAGGAAATAGAGGGCTGAGAATCCCCCCAGAGGGAGTGTTAAGTTGCCTTGAGAGGGTTGATTATGATA
ATGCATTTGGAAGGTATCTTGCCAACACGTATTCCTCTTACTTGTTCTTCCATGTAATCACCTTATACAT
GAACGCCCTAGACTGGGATGAAGAAAAGACCATCCTAGCATTATGGAAAGATTTAACCTCAGTGGACATC
GGGAAGGACTTGGTAAAGTTCAAAGACCAAATATGGGGACTGCTGATCGTGACAAAGGACTTTGTTTACT
CCCAAAGTTCCAATTGTCTTTTTGACAGAAACTACACACTTATGCTAAAAGATCTTTTCTTGTCTCGCTT
CAACTCCTTAATGGTCTTGCTCTCTCCCCCAGAGCCCCGATACTCAGATGACTTGATATCTCAACTATGC
CAGCTGTACATTGCTGGGGATCAAGTCTTGTCTATGTGTGGAAACTCCGGCTATGAAGTCATCAAAATAT
TGGAGCCATATGTCGTGAATAGTTTAGTCCAGAGAGCAGAAAAGTTTAGGCCTCTCATTCATTCCTTGGG
AGACTTTCCTGTATTTATAAAAGACAAGGTAAGTCAACTTGAAGAGACGTTCGGTCCCTGTGCAAGAAGG
TTCTTTAGGGCTCTGGATCAATTCGACAACATACATGACTTGGTTTTTGTGTTTGGCTGTTACAGGCATT
GGGGGCACCCATATATAGATTATCGAAAGGGTCTGTCAAAACTATATGATCAGGTTCACCTTAAAAAAAT
GATAGATAAGTCCTACCAGGAGTGCTTAGCAAGCGACCTAGCCAGGAGGATCCTTAGATGGGGTTTTGAT
AAGTACTCCAAGTGGTATCTGGATTCAAGATTCCTAGCCCGAGACCACCCCTTGACTCCTTATATCAAAA
CCCAAACATGGCCACCCAAACATATTGTAGACTTGGTGGGGGATACATGGCACAAGCTCCCGATCACGCA
GATCTTTGAGATTCCTGAATCAATGGATCCGTCAGAAATATTGGATGACAAATCACATTCTTTCACCAGA
ACGAGACTAGCTTCTTGGCTGTCAGAAAACCGAGGGGGGCCTGTTCCTAGCGAAAAAGTTATTATCACGG
CCCTGTCTAAGCCGCCTGTCAATCCCCGAGAGTTTCTGAGGTCTATAGACCTCGGAGGATTGCCAGATGA
AGACTTGATAATTGGCCTCAAGCCAAAGGAACGGGAATTGAAGATTGAAGGTCGATTCTTTGCTCTAATG
TCATGGAATCTAAGATTGTATTTTGTCATCACTGAAAAACTCTTGGCCAACTACATCTTGCCACTTTTTG
ACGCGCTGACTATGACAGACAACCTGAACAAGGTGTTTAAAAAGCTGATCGACAGGGTCACCGGGCAAGG
GCTTTTGGACTATTCAAGGGTCACATATGCATTTCACCTGGACTATGAAAAGTGGAACAACCATCAAAGA
TTAGAGTCAACAGAGGATGTATTTTCTGTCCTAGATCAAGTGTTTGGATTGAAGAGAGTGTTTTCTAGAA
CACACGAGTTTTTTCAAAAGGCCTGGATCTATTATTCAGACAGATCAGACCTCATCGGGTTACGGGAGGA
TCAAATATACTGCTTAGATGCGTCCAACGGCCCAACCTGTTGGAATGGCCAGGATGGCGGGCTAGAAGGC
TTACGGCAGAAGGGCTGGAGTCTAGTCAGCTTATTGATGATAGATAGAGAATCTCAAATCAGGAACACAA
GAACCAAAATACTAGCTCAAGGAGACAACCAGGTTTTATGTCCGACATACATGTTGTCGCCAGGGCTATC
TCAAGAGGGGCTCCTCTATGAATTGGAGAGAATATCAAGGAATGCACTTTCGATATACAGAGCCGTCGAG
GAAGGGGCATCTAAGCTAGGGCTGATCATCAAGAAAGAAGAGACCATGTGTAGTTATGACTTCCTCATCT
ATGGAAAAACCCCTTTGTTTAGAGGTAACATATTGGTGCCTGAGTCCAAAAGATGGGCCAGAGTCTCTTG
CGTCTCTAATGACCAAATAGTCAACCTCGCCAATATAATGTCGACAGTGTCCACCAATGCGCTAACAGTG
GCACAACACTCTCAATCTTTGATCAAACCGATGAGGGATTTTCTGCTCATGTCAGTACAGGCAGTCTTTC
ACTACCTGCTATTTAGCCCAATCTTAAAGGGAAGAGTTTACAAGATTCTGAGCGCTGAAGGGGAGAGCTT
TCTCCTAGCCATGTCAAGGATAATCTATCTAGATCCTTCTTTGGGAGGGATATCTGGAATGTCCCTCGGA
AGATTCCATATACGACAGTTCTCAGACCCTGTCTCTGAAGGGTTATCCTTCTGGAGAGAGATCTGGTTAA
GCTCCCAAGAGTCCTGGATTCACGCGTTGTGTCAAGAGGCTGGAAACCCAGATCTTGGAGAGAGAACACT
CGAGAGCTTCACTCGCCTTCTAGAAGATCCGACCACCTTAAATATCAGAGGAGGGGCCAGTCCTACCATT
CTACTCAAGGATGCAATCAGAAAGGCTTTATATGACGAGGTGGACAAGGTGGAAAATTCAGAGTTTCGAG
AGGCAATCCTGTTGTCCAAGACCCATAGAGATAATTTTATACTCTTCTTAATATCTGTTGAGCCTCTGTT
TCCTCGATTTCTCAGTGAGCTATTCAGTTCGTCTTTTTTGGGAATCCCCGAGTCAATCATTGGATTGATA
CAAAACTCCCGAACGATAAGAAGGCAGTTTAGAAAGAGTCTCTCAAAAACTTTAGAAGAATCCTTCTACA
ACTCAGAGATCCACGGGATTAGTCGGATGACCCAGACACCTCAGAGGGTTGGGGGGGTGTGGCCTTGCTC
TTCAGAGAGGGCAGATCTACTTAGGGAGATCTCTTGGGGAAGAAAAGTGGTAGGCACGACAGTTCCTCAC
CCTTCTGAGATGTTGGGATTACTTCCCAAGTCCTCTATTTCTTGCACTTGTGGAGCAACAGGAGGAGGCA
ATCCTAGAGTTTCTGTATCAGTACTCCCGTCCTTTGATCAGTCATTTTTTTCACGAGGCCCCCTAAAGGG
ATACTTGGGCTCGTCCACCTCTATGTCGACCCAGCTATTCCATGCATGGGAAAAAGTCACTAATGTTCAT
GTGGTGAAGAGAGCTCTATCGTTAAAAGAATCTATAAACTGGTTCATTACTAGAGATTCCAACTTGGCTC
AAGCTCTAATTAGGAACATTATGTCTCTGACAGGCCCTGATTTCCCTCTAGAGGAGGCCCCTGTCTTCAA
AAGGACGGGGTCAGCCTTGCATAGGTTCAAGTCTGCCAGATACAGCGAAGGAGGGTATTCTTCTGTCTGC
CCGAACCTCCTCTCTCATATTTCTGTTAGTACAGACACCATGTCTGATTTGACCCAAGACGGGAAGAACT
ACGATTTCATGTTCCAGCCATTGATGCTTTATGCACAGACATGGACATCAGAGCTGGTACAGAGAGACAC
AAGGCTAAGAGACTCTACGTTTCATTGGCACCTCCGATGCAACAGGTGTGTGAGACCCATTGACGACGTG
ACCCTGGAGACCTCTCAGATCTTCGAGTTTCCGGATGTGTCGAAAAGAATATCCAGAATGGTTTCTGGGG
CTGTGCCTCACTTCCAGAGGCTTCCCGATATCCGTCTGAGACCAGGAGATTTTGAATCTCTAAGCGGTAG
AGAAAAGTCTCACCATATCGGATCAGCTCAGGGGCTCTTATACTCAATCTTAGTGGCAATTCACGACTCA
GGATACAATGATGGAACCATCTTCCCTGTCAACATATACGGCAAGGTTTCCCCTAGAGACTATTTGAGAG
GGCTCGCAAGGGGAGTATTGATAGGATCCTCGATTTGCTTCTTGACAAGAATGACAAATATCAATATTAA
TAGACCTCTTGAATTGGTCTCAGGGGTAATCTCATATATTCTCCTGAGGCTAGATAACCATCCCTCCTTG
TACATAATGCTCAGAGAACCGTCTCTTAGAGGAGAGATATTTTCTATCCCTCAGAAAATCCCCGCCGCTT
ATCCAACCACTATGAAAGAAGGCAACAGATCAATCTTGTGTTATCTCCAACATGTGCTACGCTATGAGCG
AGAGATAATCACGGCGTCTCCAGAGAATGACTGGCTATGGATCTTTTCAGACTTTAGAAGTGCCAAAATG
ACGTACCTATCCCTCATTACTTACCAGTCTCATCTTCTACTCCAGAGGGTTGAGAGAAACCTATCTAAGA
GTATGAGAGATAACCTGCGACAATTGAGTTCTTTGATGAGGCAGGTGCTGGGCGGGCACGGAGAAGATAC
CTTAGAGTCAGACGACAACATTCAACGACTGCTAAAAGACTCTTTACGAAGGACAAGATGGGTGGATCAA
GAGGTGCGCCATGCAGCTAGAACCATGACTGGAGATTACAGCCCCAACAAGAAGGTGTCCCGTAAGGTAG
GATGTTCAGAATGGGTCTGCTCTGCTCAACAGGTTGCAGTCTCTACCTCAGCAAACCCGGCCCCTGTCTC
GGAGCTTGACATAAGGGCCCTCTCTAAGAGGTTCCAGAACCCTTTGATCTCGGGCTTGAGAGTGGTTCAG
TGGGCAACCGGTGCTCATTATAAGCTTAAGCCTATTCTAGATGATCTCAATGTTTTCCCATCTCTCTGCC
TTGTAGTTGGGGACGGGTCAGGGGGGATATCAAGGGCAGTCCTCAACATGTTTCCAGATGCCAAGCTTGT
GTTCAACAGTCTTTTAGAGGTGAATGACCTGATGGCTTCCGGAACACATCCACTGCCTCCTTCAGCAATC
ATGAGGGGAGGAAATGATATCGTCTCCAGAGTGATAGATCTTGACTCAATCTGGGAAAAACCGTCCGACT
TGAGAAACTTGGCAACCTGGAAATACTTCCAGTCAGTCCAAAAGCAGGTCAACATGTCCTATGACCTCAT
TATTTGCGATGCAGAAGTTACTGACATTGCATCTATCAACCGGATCACCCTGTTAATGTCCGATTTTGCA
TTGTCTATAGATGGACCACTCTATTTGGTCTTCAAAACTTATGGGACTATGCTAGTAAATCCAAACTACA
AGGCTATTCAACACCTGTCAAGAGCGTTCCCCTCGGTCACAGGGTTTATCACCCAAGTAACTTCGTCTTT
TTCATCTGAGCTCTACCTCCGATTCTCCAAACGAGGGAAGTTTTTCAGAGATGCTGAGTACTTGACCTCT
TCCACCCTTCGAGAAATGAGCCTTGTGTTATTCAATTGTAGCAGCCCCAAGAGTGAGATGCAGAGAGCTC
GTTCCTTGAACTATCAGGATCTTGTGAGAGGATTTCCTGAAGAAATCATATCAAATCCTTACAATGAGAT
GATCATAACTCTGATTGACAGTGATGTAGAATCTTTTCTAGTCCACAAGATGGTTGATGATCTTGAGTTA
CAGAGGGGAACTCTGTCTAAAGTGGCTATCATTATAGCCATCATGATAGTTTTCTCCAACAGAGTCTTCA
ACGTTTCCAAACCCCTAACTGACCCCTCGTTCTATCCACCGTCTGATCCCAAAATCCTGAGGCACTTCAA
CATATGTTGCAGTACTATGATGTATCTATCTACTGCTTTAGGTGACGTCCCTAGCTTCGCAAGACTTCAC
GACCTGTATAACAGACCTATAACTTATTACTTCAGAAAGCAAGTCATTCGAGGGAACGTTTATCTATCTT
GGAGTTGGTCCAACGACACCTCAGTGTTCAAAAGGGTAGCCTGTAATTCTAGCCTGAGTCTGTCATCTCA
CTGGATCAGGTTGATTTACAAGATAGTGAAGACTACCAGACTCGTTGGCAGCATCAAGGATCTATCCAGA
GAAGTGGAAAGACACCTTCATAGGTACAACAGGTGGATCACCCTAGAGGATATCAGATCTAGATCATCCC
TACTAGACTACAGTTGCCTGTGAACCGGATACTCCTGGAAGCCTGCCCATGCTAAGACTCTTGTGTGATG
TATCTTGAAAAAAACAAGATCCTAAATCTGAACCTTTGGTTGTTTGATTGTTTTTCTCATTTTTGTTGTT
TATTTGTTAAGCGTGGGTCGGCATGGCATCTCCACCTCCTCGCGGTCCGACCTGGGCATCCGAAGGAGGA
CGCACGTCCACTCGGATGGCTAAGGGAGGGCGGGGATCCGGCTGCTAACAAAGCCCGAAAGGAAGCTGAG
TTGGCTGCTGCCACCGCTGAGCAATAACTAGCATAACCCCTTGGGGCCTCTAAACGGGTCTTGAGGGGTT
TTTTGCTGAAAGGAGGAACTATATCCGGATCCACTAGTTCTAGAGCGGCCGCCACCGCGGTGGAGCTCCA
GCTTTTGTTCCCTTTAGTGAGGGTTAATTGCGCGCTTGGCGTAATCATGGTCATAGCTGTTTCCTGTGTG
AAATTGTTATCCGCTCACAATTCCACACAACATACGAGCCGGAAGCATAAAGTGTAAAGCCTGGGGTGCC
TAATGAGTGAGCTAACTCACATTAATTGCGTTGCGCTCACTGCCCGCTTTCCAGTCGGGAAACCTGTCGT
GCCAGCTGCATTAATGAATCGGCCAACGCGCGGGGAGAGGCGGTTTGCGTATTGGGCGCTCTTCCGCTTC
CTCGCTCACTGACTCGCTGCGCTCGGTCGTTCGGCTGCGGCGAGCGGTATCAGCTCACTCAAAGGCGGTA
ATACGGTTATCCACAGAATCAGGGGATAACGCAGGAAAGAACATGTGAGCAAAAGGCCAGCAAAAGGCCA
GGAACCGTAAAAAGGCCGCGTTGCTGGCGTTTTTCCATAGGCTCCGCCCCCCTGACGAGCATCACAAAAA
TCGACGCTCAAGTCAGAGGTGGCGAAACCCGACAGGACTATAAAGATACCAGGCGTTTCCCCCTGGAAGC
TCCCTCGTGCGCTCTCCTGTTCCGACCCTGCCGCTTACCGGATACCTGTCCGCCTTTCTCCCTTCGGGAA
GCGTGGCGCTTTCTCATAGCTCACGCTGTAGGTATCTCAGTTCGGTGTAGGTCGTTCGCTCCAAGCTGGG
CTGTGTGCACGAACCCCCCGTTCAGCCCGACCGCTGCGCCTTATCCGGTAACTATCGTCTTGAGTCCAAC
CCGGTAAGACACGACTTATCGCCACTGGCAGCAGCCACTGGTAACAGGATTAGCAGAGCGAGGTATGTAG
GCGGTGCTACAGAGTTCTTGAAGTGGTGGCCTAACTACGGCTACACTAGAAGAACAGTATTTGGTATCTG
CGCTCTGCTGAAGCCAGTTACCTTCGGAAAAAGAGTTGGTAGCTCTTGATCCGGCAAACAAACCACCGCT
GGTAGCGGTGGTTTTTTTGTTTGCAAGCAGCAGATTACGCGCAGAAAAAAAGGATCTCAAGAAGATCCTT
TGATCTTTTCTACGGGGTCTGACGCTCAGTGGAACGAAAACTCACGTTAAGGGATTTTGGTCATGAGATT
ATCAAAAAGGATCTTCACCTAGATCCTTTTAAATTAAAAATGAAGTTTTAAATCAATCTAAAGTATATAT
GAGTAAACTTGGTCTGACAGTTACCAATGCTTAATCAGTGAGGCACCTATCTCAGCGATCTGTCTATTTC
GTTCATCCATAGTTGCCTGACTCCCCGTCGTGTAGATAACTACGATACGGGAGGGCTTACCATCTGGCCC
CAGTGCTGCAATGATACCGCGAGACCCACCCTTGGAGGCTCCAGATTTATCAGCAATAAACCAGCCAGCC
GGAAGGGCCGAGCGCAGAAGTGGTCCTGCAACTTTATCCGCCTCCATCCAGTCTATTAATTGTTGCCGGG
AAGCTAGAGTAAGTAGTTCGCCAGTTAATAGTTTGCGCAACGTTGTTGCCATTGCTACAGGCATCGTGGT
GTCACGCTCGTCGTTTGGTATGGCTTCATTCAGCTCCGGTTCCCAACGATCAAGGCGAGTTACATGATCC
CCCATGTTGTGCAAAAAAGCGGTTAGCTCCTTCGGTCCTCCGATCGTTGTCAGAAGTAAGTTGGCCGCAG
TGTTATCACTCATGGTTATGGCAGCACTGCATAATTCTCTTACTGTCATGCCATCCGTAAGATGCTTTTC
TGTGACTGGTGAGTACTCAACCAAGTCATTCTGAGAATAGTGTATGCGGCGACCGAGTTGCTCTTGCCCG
GCGTCAATACGGGATAATACCGCGCCACATAGCAGAACTTTAAAAGTGCTCATCATTGGAAAACGTTCTT
CGGGGCGAAAACTCTCAAGGATCTTACCGCTGTTGAGATCCAGTTCGATGTAACCCACTCGTGCACCCAA
CTGATCTTCAGCATCTTTTACTTTCACCAGCGTTTCTGGGTGAGCAAAAACAGGAAGGCAAAATGCCGCA
AAAAAGGGAATAAGGGCGACACGGAAATGTTGAATACTCATACTCTTCCTTTTTCAATATTATTGAAGCA
TTTATCAGGGTTATTGTCTCATGAGCGGATACATATTTGAATGTATTTAGAAAAATAAACAAATAGGGGT
TCCGCGCACATTTCCCCGAAAAGTGCCACCTG
[124 nt withheld, positions 13963-14086]
C
[91 nt withheld, positions 14088-14178]
A
[49 nt withheld, positions 14180-14228]
CCTTTGACGTTGGAGTCCACGTTCTTT
[37 nt withheld, positions 14256-14292]
ACCCTATCTCGGTCTATTCTTTTGATTTATAAGGGATTTTGCCGATTTCGGCCTATTGGTTAAAAAAATG
AGCTGATTTAACAAAAATTTAACGCGAATTTTAACAAAATATTAACGCTTACAATTTCCATTCGCCATTC
AGGCTGCGCAACTGTTGGGAAGGGCGATCGGTGCGGGCCTCTTCGCTATTACGCCAGCTGGCGAAAGGGG
GATGTGCTGCAAGGCGATTAAGTTGGGTAACGCCAGGGTTTTCCCAGTCACGACGTTGTAAAACGACGGC
CAGTGAGCGCGCGATAAGCTTGATATCGAATTCCTGCAGCGCGTTGACATTGATTATTGACTAGTTATTA
ATAGTAATCAATTACGGGGTCATTAGTTCATAGCCCATATATGGAGTTCCGCGTTACATAACTTACGGTA
AATGGCCCGCCTGGCTGACCGCCCAACGACCCCCGCCCATTGACGTCAATAATGACGTATGTTCCCATAG
TAACGCCAATAGGGACTTTCCATTGACGTCAATGGGTGGAGTATTTACGGTAAACTGCCCACTTGGCAGT
ACATCAAGTGTATCATATGCCAAGTACGCCCCCTATTGACGTCAATGACGGTAAATGGCCCGCCTGGCAT
TATGCCCAGTACATGACCTTATGGGACTTTCCTACTTGGCAGTACATCTACGTATTAGTCATCGCTATTA
CCATG
